>Addgene plasmid #34229 | KHBD00071 | depositor partial sequence | sequence record 40796 | KHBD00071 sequence 1011 bps
ATGGTTACCGGCGTAACAGCAGCCAACATGACCAACGTTCTGGGCACCGCCGTTGTGCCGGCCCAGCTCA
AGGAGACGCCGCTCAAAAGTGACCGTCGGTCGAACAAGCCCATCATGGAGAAACGCCGACGTGCCCGTAT
TAACAACTGTCTCAATGAACTCAAGACTCTGATTCTGGATGCCACCAAAAAAGACCCGGCTCGCCACTCC
AAATTGGAAAAGGCCGACATTCTGGAGAAGACAGTAAAGCATCTGCAGGAGCTGCAGCGCCAGCAGGCAG
CCATGCAGCAGGCCGCCGATCCCAAGATTGTGAACAAATTCAAGGCCGGATTCGCCGACTGTGTGAACGA
GGTTAGCCGCTTTCCCGGCATCGAGCCCGCCCAGCGTCGTCGCCTGCTACAGCACCTGAGCAACTGCATC
AATGGCGTTAAGACAGAGCTGCACCAGCAGCAGCGCCAGCAGCAACAGCAGTCCATCCACGCCCAGATGC
TGCCCTCGCCGCCCAGCTCGCCGGAGCAGGATAGCCAGCAGGGAGCAGCGGCACCCTACCTCTTTGGTAT
CCAGCAGACGGCCAGCGGTTACTTTCTGCCCAATGGCATGCAGGTGATCCCCACCAAGCTGCCCAACGGT
AGCATTGCCCTCGTGTTGCCCCAGAGCCTGCCCCAGCAGCAGCAGCAACAGTTGCTGCAGCACCAACAGC
AGCAGCAGCAACTCGCCGTCGCAGCAGCAGCAGCGGCCGCAGCAGCAGCACAACAGCAACCCATGTTGGT
CAGCATGCCCCAGCGTACAGCCAGCACCGGATCCGCCAGCTCGCACTCCTCCGCCGGATACGAGTCGGCG
CCCGGAAGCAGCAGCAGCTGTAGCTACGCCCCGCCCAGTCCGGCCAACTCTAGCTACGAGCCCATGGACA
TCAAGCCATCGGTCATCCAGCGCGTGCCAATGGAGCAGCAGCCCCTGTCGCTGGTGATCAAGAAGCAGAT
CAAGGAGGGGGAGCAGCCCTGGCGGCCCTGG
