>Addgene plasmid #34229 | KHBD00071 | addgene partial sequence | sequence record 41828 | M13-Rev 5'-CAGGAAACAGCTATGACC-3'
AAAGTTGGCAACCAGGGCCGCCAGGGCTGCTCCCCCTCCTTGATCTGCTTCTTGATCACCAGCGACAGGG
GCTGCTGCTCCATTGGCACGCGCTGGATGACCGATGGCTTGATGTCCATGGGCTCGTAGCTAGAGTTGGC
CGGACTGGGCGGGGCGTAGCTACAGCTGCTGCTGCTTCCGGGCGCCGACTCGTATCCGGCGGAGGAGTGC
GAGCTGGCGGATCCGGTGCTGGCTGTACGCTGGGGCATGCTGACCAACATGGGTTGCTGTTGTGCTGCTG
CTGCGGCCGCTGCTGCTGCTGCGACGGCGAGTTGCTGCTGCTGCTGTTGGTGCTGCAGCAACTGTTGCTG
CTGCTGCTGGGGCAGGCTCTGGGGCAACACGAGGGCAATGCTACCGTTGGGCAGCTTGGTGGGGATCACC
TGCATGCCATTGGGCAGAAAGTAACCGCTGGCCGTCTGCTGGATACCAAAGAGGTAGGGTGCCGCTGCTC
CCTGCTGGCTATCCTGCTCCGGCGAGCTGGGCGGCGAGGGCAGCATCTGGGCGTGGATGGACTGCTGTTG
CTGCTGGCGCTGCTGCTGGTGCAGCTCTGTCTTAACGCCATTGATGCAGTTGCTCAGGTGCTGTAGCAGG
CGACGACGCTGGGCGGGCTCGATGCCGGGAAAGCGGCTAACCTCGTTCACACAGTCGGCGAATCCGGCCT
TG
