[The description below was written by a language model from this plasmid's Addgene catalogue record.]
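Description:
KHBD00071 is a Gateway entry-type clone built in the Invitrogen pDONR221 donor backbone, carrying the open reading frame of the Drosophila melanogaster gene hairy (h, CG6494, FBgn0001168). The backbone is listed as about 2.5 kb without insert and the hairy ORF as 1011 bp. The plasmid is maintained in E. coli as a high-copy construct under kanamycin selection. No feature table accompanies the record, so individual elements such as the origin of replication or the exact recombination sites are not itemised. However, an insert introduced into pDONR221 by Gateway cloning is normally flanked by attL sites after the BP reaction, and M13 forward and reverse primer sites on either side of the insert are listed for sequence verification.

Hairy encodes a basic helix-loop-helix transcription factor, as its bHLH aliases in the record indicate. The depositor notes that ORFs in this collection were cloned open-ended, without a stop codon. This allows the coding sequence to be moved by LR recombination into destination vectors that add C-terminal fusions as well as N-terminal ones. The plasmid contains no stated promoter for expressing the insert, which is consistent with its role as a shuttle clone rather than an expression vector; expression depends on the destination vector chosen. The clone belongs to a Drosophila ORF resource associated with work on automated screening of protein-DNA interactions at fly regulatory elements. Its expected use is as a source of the hairy ORF for generating tagged or fusion expression constructs for such assays.
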