Addgene plasmid #34229: KHBD00071
Depositing lab: Bart Deplancke. Depositing organization: Swiss Federal Institute of Technology (EPFL). Publication: Automated protein-DNA interaction screening of Drosophila regulatory elements. Korneel Hens, Jean-Daniel Feuz, Alina Isakova, Antonina Lagovitina, Andreas Massouras, Julien Bryois, Patrick Callaerts, Susan E. Celniker, Bart Deplancke. Nat Methods. 2011 Oct 30;8(12):1065-70. 10.1038/nmeth.1763 PubMed 22037703.
Backbone
  Vector backbone: pDONR221
  Backbone manufacturer: Invitrogen
  Backbone size w/o insert (bp): 2536
  Vector type: Gateway Donor Vector
Growth in bacteria
  Bacterial resistance: Kanamycin, 50 μg/mL
  Growth temperature: 37°C
  Growth strain: DH5alpha
  Copy number: High Copy
Gene/Insert
  Gene/Insert name: CG6494 (alt names: FBgn0001168; h; hairy)
  Species: D. melanogaster (fly)
  Insert size (bp): 1011
  Entrez Gene: h (a.k.a. Dmel_CG6494, 8247, CG6494, Dmel\CG6494, H, HRY, Hairy, bHLHb39, bHLHc14, brr, dDr1, hry, l(3)08247, l(3)rM384)
  Cloning method: Gateway Cloning
  Sequencing primers: 5′ M13F; 3′ M13R
Terms and licenses: Academic/Nonprofit Terms; Industry Terms: Not Available to Industry
Depositor comments: Please note that the ORFs in this collection were cloned open-ended (without a stop codon).
How to cite: KHBD00071 was a gift from Bart Deplancke (Addgene plasmid # 34229 ; http://n2t.net/addgene:34229 ; RRID:Addgene_34229)
